Addgene plasmid #245669: pICSL60008
Purpose: Level 0 Golden Gate part HSP18 terminator, GCTT - CGCT
Depositing lab: Mark Youles. Depositing organization: Sainsbury Laboratory, Norwich.
Backbone
  Vector backbone: pICH41276
  Backbone size w/o insert (bp): 2249
  Vector type: Synthetic Biology
Growth in bacteria
  Bacterial resistance: Spectinomycin, 50 μg/mL
  Growth temperature: 37°C
  Growth strain: DH5alpha
  Copy number: High Copy
Gene/Insert
  Gene/Insert name: HSP18 terminator
  Species: A. thaliana (mustard weed)
  Insert size (bp): 685
  Mutation: BsaI/BpiI sites removed by point-mutation
  Cloning method: Restriction Enzyme; 5′ cloning site BsaI (destroyed during cloning); 3′ cloning site BsaI (destroyed during cloning)
  Sequencing primers: 5′ TCACATGTTCTTTCCTGCG; 3′ GTCTCATGAGCGGATACATATTTGAATG
Terms and licenses: Academic/Nonprofit Terms; Industry Terms: Not Available to Industry
Depositor comments: Level 0 terminator module used for GoldenGate assemblies using the MoClo overhang syntax
How to cite: pICSL60008 was a gift from Mark Youles (Addgene plasmid # 245669 ; http://n2t.net/addgene:245669 ; RRID:Addgene_245669)
