[The description below was written by a language model from this plasmid's Addgene catalogue record and pLannotate feature annotations shown in this document.]
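Description:
pICSL60008 is a Level 0 Golden Gate part plasmid built on the pICH41276 backbone, a synthetic-biology vector used in the MoClo modular cloning system. It is maintained in E. coli as a high-copy plasmid through a ColE1/pUC-type origin of replication and is selected with spectinomycin, conferred by an aadA aminoglycoside adenylyltransferase gene that appears to be driven by the annotated AmpR (bla) promoter upstream of it. The short lacI, integrase and gentamicin acetyltransferase fragments picked up in the feature table are partial matches. They most likely represent backbone or resistance-cassette remnants rather than functional genes.

The payload is a 685 bp terminator module from the Arabidopsis thaliana heat shock protein 18.2 gene (HSP18). The automated annotation recognises only about 250 bp of this insert as the characterised HSP terminator, an element known for efficient transcription termination and often chosen to support strong transgene expression in plants. The rest of the insert is unannotated. Internal BsaI and BpiI recognition sites were removed by point mutation so that the part is compatible with Type IIS assembly. According to the record, the module carries the GCTT and CGCT fusion overhangs, which in the MoClo syntax define the terminator position at the 3′ end of a transcription unit.

In use, the part is combined in a one-pot Golden Gate reaction with promoter, coding sequence and other Level 0 modules to build Level 1 transcription units, typically for plant expression constructs. The plasmid carries no promoter, coding sequence or reporter as payload and serves purely as a donor for the terminator part.
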