Features (pLannotate 1.2.2; 7 found; start..end, strand, type, name):
      1..589     +  rep_origin     ori: high-copy-number ColE1/pMB1/pBR322/pUC origin of replication
    772..821     +  CDS            lacI (fragment): lac repressor; lacI; The lac repressor binds to the lac operator to inhibit transcription in E. coli. This inhibition can be relieved by adding lactose or isopropyl-β-D-thiogalactopyranoside (IPTG).
    844..1092    +  terminator     HSP terminator: efficient transcription terminator from the Arabidopsis thaliana heat shock protein 18.2 gene (Nagaya et al., 2010)
   1647..1751    +  promoter       AmpR promoter: bla
   1742..1822    -  CDS            int (fragment): INT2_ECOLX - Protein inferred from homology: Swiss-Prot protein existence level 3. Putative integrase believed to be involved in the insertion of antibiotic resistance genes into plasmids and transposons. From Escherichia coli.
   1910..1966    +  CDS            GmR (fragment): gentamycin acetyltransferase; aacC1; confers resistance to gentamycin
   1973..2761    +  CDS            aadA: S3AD_ECOLX - Experimental evidence at protein level: Swiss-Prot protein existence level 1. Mediates bacterial resistance to the antibiotics streptomycin and spectinomycin. From Escherichia coli.
>Addgene plasmid #245669 | pICSL60008 | addgene full sequence | sequence record 495563 | Addgene NGS Result
TTGAGATCCTTTTTTTCTGCGCGTAATCTGCTGCTTGCAAACAAAAAAACCACCGCTACCAGCGGTGGTT
TGTTTGCCGGATCAAGAGCTACCAACTCTTTTTCCGAAGGTAACTGGCTTCAGCAGAGCGCAGATACCAA
ATACTGTTCTTCTAGTGTAGCCGTAGTTAGGCCACCACTTCAAGAACTCTGTAGCACCGCCTACATACCT
CGCTCTGCTAATCCTGTTACCAGTGGCTGCTGCCAGTGGCGATAAGTCGTGTCTTACCGGGTTGGACTCA
AGACGATAGTTACCGGATAAGGCGCAGCGGTCGGGCTGAACGGGGGGTTCGTGCACACAGCCCAGCTTGG
AGCGAACGACCTACACCGAACTGAGATACCTACAGCGTGAGCTATGAGAAAGCGCCACGCTTCCCGAAGG
GAGAAAGGCGGACAGGTATCCGGTAAGCGGCAGGGTCGGAACAGGAGAGCGCACGAGGGAGCTTCCAGGG
GGAAACGCCTGGTATCTTTATAGTCCTGTCGGGTTTCGCCACCTCTGACTTGAGCGTCGATTTTTGTGAT
GCTCGTCAGGGGGGCGGAGCCTATGGAAAAACGCCAGCAACGCGGCCTTTTTACGGTTCCTGGCCTTTTG
CTGGCCTTTTGCTCACATGTTCTTTCCTGCGTTATCCCCTGATTCTGTGGATAACCGTATTACCGCCTTT
GAGTGAGCTGATACCGCTCGCCGCAGCCGAACGACCGAGCGCAGCGAGTCAGTGAGCGAGGAAGCGGAAG
AGCGCCCAATACGCAAACCGCCTCTCCCCGCGCGTTGGCCGATTCATTAATCACTCTGTGGTCTCAGCTT
GAATATGAAGATGAAGATGAAATATTTGGTGTGTCAAATAAAAAGCTTGTGTGCTTAAGTTTGTGTTTTT
TTCTTGGCTTGTTGTGTTATGAATTTGTGGCTTTTTCTAATATTAAATGAATGTAAGATCTCATTATAAT
GAATAAACAAATGTTTCTATAATCCATTGTGAATGTTTTGTTGGATCTCTTCTGCAGCATATAACTACTG
TATGTGCTATGGTATGGACTATGGAATATGATTAAAGATAAGATGGGCTCATAGAGTAAAACGAGGCGAG
GGACCTATAAACCTCCCTTCATCATGCTATTTCATGATCTATTTTATAAAATAAAGATGTAGAAAAAAGT
AAGCGTAATAACCGCAAAACAAATGATTTAAAACATGGCACATAATGAGGAGATTAAGTTCGGTTTACGT
TTATTTTAGTACTAATTGTAACGTGAGACTACGTATCGGGAATCGCCTAATTAAAGCATTAATGCGAACC
TGATTAGATTCACCGACCCTCCTATCGTGTCGACCTTTCTGTTTCTTAGAATTTTTTGGTAGTCTATGTA
CTAATAATGTCAGCTTCGTATTTATTTCATAAGCAATTTGCATTTGCAATTTGTTTTTTACTTTTATTTT
TATTGTATTGTGGAATGTGGACTCGTACCAACATGAAGTTATATACCACCACGCTTGAGACCACGAAGTG
GCTCTTCAGTGGACGAAAGGGCCTCGTGATACGCCTATTTTTATAGGTTAATGTCATGATAATAATGGTT
TCTTAGACGTCAGGTGGCACTTTTCGGGGAAATGTGCGCGGAACCCCTATTTGTTTATTTTTCTAAATAC
ATTCAAATATGTATCCGCTCATGAGACAATAACCCTGATAAATGCTTCAATAATATTGAAAAAGGAAGAG
TATGCGCTCACGCAACTGGTCCAGAACCTTGACCGAACGCAGCGGTGGTAACGGCGCAGTGGCGGTTTTC
ATGGCTTGTTATGACTGTTTTTTTTTGGGGTACAGTCTATGCCTCGGGCATCCAAGCAGCAAGCGCGTTA
CGCCGTGGGTCGATGTTTGATGTTATGGAGCAGCAACGATGTTACGCAGCAGGGCAGTCGCCCTAAAACA
AAGTTAAACATCATGAGGGAAGCGGTGATCGCCGAAGTATCGACTCAACTATCAGAGGTAGTTGGCGTCA
TCGAGCGCCATCTCGAACCGACGTTGCTGGCCGTACATTTGTACGGCTCCGCAGTGGATGGCGGCCTGAA
GCCACACAGCGATATTGATTTGCTGGTTACGGTGACCGTAAGGCTTGATGAAACAACGCGGCGAGCTTTG
ATCAACGACCTTTTGGAAACTTCGGCTTCCCCTGGAGAGAGCGAGATTCTCCGCGCTGTAGAAGTCACCA
TTGTTGTGCACGACGACATCATTCCGTGGCGTTATCCAGCTAAGCGCGAACTGCAATTTGGAGAATGGCA
GCGCAATGACATTCTTGCAGGTATCTTCGAGCCAGCCACGATCGACATTGATCTGGCTATCTTGCTGACA
AAAGCAAGAGAACATAGCGTTGCCTTGGTAGGTCCAGCGGCGGAGGAACTCTTTGATCCGGTTCCTGAAC
AGGATCTATTTGAGGCGCTAAATGAAACCTTAACGCTATGGAACTCGCCGCCCGACTGGGCTGGCGATGA
GCGAAATGTAGTGCTTACGTTGTCCCGCATTTGGTACAGCGCAGTAACCGGCAAAATCGCGCCGAAGGAT
GTCGCTGCCGACTGGGCAATGGAGCGCCTGCCGGCCCAGTATCAGCCCGTCATACTTGAAGCTAGACAGG
CTTATCTTGGACAAGAAGAAGATCGCTTGGCCTCGCGCGCAGATCAGTTGGAAGAATTTGTCCATTACGT
AAAAGGCGAGATCACCAAGGTAGTCGGCAAATAACTGTCAGACCAAGTTTACTCATATATACTTTAGATT
GATTTAAAACTTCATTTTTAATTTAAAAGGATCTAGGTGAAGATCCTTTTTGATAATCTCATGACCAAAA
TCCCTTAACGTGAGTTTTCGTTCCACTGAGCGTCAGACCCCGTAGAAAAGATCAAAGGATCTTC
